>Addgene plasmid #19374 | pCM5.60 | depositor full sequence | sequence record 9029 | Author sequence
CTTTCCTGCGTTATCCCCTGATTCTGTGGATAACCGTATTACCGCCTTTGAGTGAGCTGATACCGCTCGC
CGCAGCCGAACGACCGAGCGCAGCGAGTCAGTGAGCGAGGAAGCGGAAGAGCGCCCAATACGCAAACCGC
CTCTCCCCGCGCGTTGGCCGATTCATTAATGCAGCTGGCACGACAGGTTTCCCGACTGGAAAGCGGGCAG
TGAGCGCAACGCAATTAATACGCGTACCGCTAGCCAGGAAGAGTTTGTAGAAACGCAAAAAGGCCATCCG
TCAGGATGGCCTTCTGCTTAGTTTGATGCCTGGCAGTTTATGGCGGGCGTCCTGCCCGCCACCCTCCGGG
CCGTTGCTTCACAACGTTCAAATCCGCTCCCGGCGGATTTGTCCTACTCAGGAGAGCGTTCACCGACAAA
CAACAGATAAAACGAAAGGCCCAGTCTTCCGACTGAGCCTTTCGTTTTATTTGATGCCTGGCAGTTCCCT
ACTCTCGCGTTAACGCTAGCATGGATGTTTTCCCAGTCACGACGTTGTAAAACGACGGCCAGTCTTAAGC
TCGGGCCCTGCAGCTCTAGAGCTCGAATTCTACAGGTCACTAATACCATCTAAGTAGTTGATTCATAGTG
ACTGCATATGTTGTGTTTTACAGTATTATGTAGTCTGTTTTTTATGCAAAATCTAATTTAATATATTGAT
ATTTATATCATTTTACGTTTCTCGTTCAACTTTCTTGTACAAAGTGGGATAGTTTTTCTCGTATTTTTAA
CATTTTTTTCCATCCACCCAACTATCACCACCACCATAACCTCTTGTAAAATCTGTTATTTGTTCACGTT
TTTCCAATAATTTTCCACAAGTTTTCACAATTCCCACCGCCGGTAAAGTTTGTTTCGATTGTTACCTACA
TGATCTGTATCATGATCTGTATCATTTTTGTTCTCCGACTTCGCCATATATTTGCATGATTTGTTTTATA
AACATGTTTGACGCACAATGCCTATGTTTTTGTTGTTTTTTCCCCTGAAAAGTATTCATTTTTATTACAG
AACGAGGAGTGTGGGGACTCTTGTGAAAATAAAAAATAATTTCAGAATTTTTTTGTACCGCGTAACACAA
ATGAGATCAACTTTATTATACAAAGTTGGCATTATAAAAAAGCATTGCTTATCAATTTGTTGCAACGAAC
AGGTCACTATCAGTCAAAATAAAATCATTATTTGGAGCTCCATGGTAGCGTTAACGCGGCCGCGATATCC
CCTATAGTGAGTCGTATTACATGGTCATAGCTGTTTCCTGGCAGCTCTGGCCCGTGTCTCAAAATCTCTG
ATGTTACATTGCACAAGATAAAAATATATCATCATGAACAATAAAACTGTCTGCTTACATAAACAGTAAT
ACAAGGGGTGTTATGAGCCATATTCAACGGGAAACGTCGAGGCCGCGATTAAATTCCAACATGGATGCTG
ATTTATATGGGTATAAATGGGCTCGCGATAATGTCGGGCAATCAGGTGCGACAATCTATCGCTTGTATGG
GAAGCCCGATGCGCCAGAGTTGTTTCTGAAACATGGCAAAGGTAGCGTTGCCAATGATGTTACAGATGAG
ATGGTCAGACTAAACTGGCTGACGGAATTTATGCCTCTTCCGACCATCAAGCATTTTATCCGTACTCCTG
ATGATGCATGGTTACTCACCACTGCGATCCCCGGAAAAACAGCATTCCAGGTATTAGAAGAATATCCTGA
TTCAGGTGAAAATATTGTTGATGCGCTGGCAGTGTTCCTGCGCCGGTTGCATTCGATTCCTGTTTGTAAT
TGTCCTTTTAACAGCGATCGCGTATTTCGTCTCGCTCAGGCGCAATCACGAATGAATAACGGTTTGGTTG
ATGCGAGTGATTTTGATGACGAGCGTAATGGCTGGCCTGTTGAACAAGTCTGGAAAGAAATGCATAAACT
TTTGCCATTCTCACCGGATTCAGTCGTCACTCATGGTGATTTCTCACTTGATAACCTTATTTTTGACGAG
GGGAAATTAATAGGTTGTATTGATGTTGGACGAGTCGGAATCGCAGACCGATACCAGGATCTTGCCATCC
TATGGAACTGCCTCGGTGAGTTTTCTCCTTCATTACAGAAACGGCTTTTTCAAAAATATGGTATTGATAA
TCCTGATATGAATAAATTGCAGTTTCATTTGATGCTCGATGAGTTTTTCTAATCAGAATTGGTTAATTGG
TTGTAACACTGGCAGAGCATTACGCTGACTTGACGGGACGGCGCAAGCTCATGACCAAAATCCCTTAACG
TGAGTTACGCGTCGTTCCACTGAGCGTCAGACCCCGTAGAAAAGATCAAAGGATCTTCTTGAGATCCTTT
TTTTCTGCGCGTAATCTGCTGCTTGCAAACAAAAAAACCACCGCTACCAGCGGTGGTTTGTTTGCCGGAT
CAAGAGCTACCAACTCTTTTTCCGAAGGTAACTGGCTTCAGCAGAGCGCAGATACCAAATACTGTCCTTC
TAGTGTAGCCGTAGTTAGGCCACCACTTCAAGAACTCTGTAGCACCGCCTACATACCTCGCTCTGCTAAT
CCTGTTACCAGTGGCTGCTGCCAGTGGCGATAAGTCGTGTCTTACCGGGTTGGACTCAAGACGATAGTTA
CCGGATAAGGCGCAGCGGTCGGGCTGAACGGGGGGTTCGTGCACACAGCCCAGCTTGGAGCGAACGACCT
ACACCGAACTGAGATACCTACAGCGTGAGCATTGAGAAAGCGCCACGCTTCCCGAAGGGAGAAAGGCGGA
CAGGTATCCGGTAAGCGGCAGGGTCGGAACAGGAGAGCGCACGAGGGAGCTTCCAGGGGGAAACGCCTGG
TATCTTTATAGTCCTGTCGGGTTTCGCCACCTCTGACTTGAGCGTCGATTTTTGTGATGCTCGTCAGGGG
GGCGGAGCCTATGGAAAAACGCCAGCAACGCGGCCTTTTTACGGTTCCTGGCCTTTTGCTGGCCTTTTGC
TCACATGTT
Features (pLannotate 1.2.2; 10 found; start..end, strand, type, name):
    121..213     +  CDS            lacI (fragment): lac repressor; lacI; The lac repressor binds to the lac operator to inhibit transcription in E. coli. This inhibition can be relieved by adding lactose or isopropyl-β-D-thiogalactopyranoside (IPTG).
    268..295     -  terminator     rrnB T2 terminator: transcription terminator T2 from the E. coli rrnB gene
    427..470     +  terminator     rrnB T1 terminator: Escherichia coli rrnB; transcription terminator T1 from the E. coli rrnB gene
    517..553     -  CDS            lacZα (fragment): LacZα fragment of β-galactosidase; lacZ fragment
    624..747     -  protein_bind   attR2: mutant version of attR; recombination site for the Gateway® LR reaction LR Clonase™
   1128..1148    -  protein_bind   attB3: mutant version of attB; core recombination site for the Gateway® BP reaction BP Clonase™
   1139..1224    -  protein_bind   attL1 (fragment): mutant version of attL; recombination site for the Gateway® LR reaction LR Clonase™
   1261..1279    -  promoter       T7 promoter: promoter for bacteriophage T7 RNA polymerase
   1413..2222    +  CDS            KanR: aminoglycoside phosphotransferase; aph(3')-Ia; confers resistance to kanamycin in bacteria or G418 (Geneticin®) in eukaryotes
   2369..2957    +  rep_origin     ori: high-copy-number ColE1/pMB1/pBR322/pUC origin of replication
