[The description below was written by a language model from this plasmid's Addgene catalogue record and pLannotate feature annotations shown in this document.]
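Description:
pCM5.60 is a Gateway entry clone built in the pDONR P2R-P3 donor backbone and carrying the 3′ untranslated region of the Caenorhabditis elegans gene fog-1 (an insert of about 380 bp). It is catalogued as a worm expression vector, but the plasmid itself is a bacterial cloning intermediate. It replicates in E. coli from a high-copy ColE1/pUC-type origin and is selected with kanamycin through an aminoglycoside phosphotransferase (KanR) gene. The full depositor sequence is about 3.0 kb, consistent with the stated backbone and insert sizes.

The 3′ UTR was introduced by a BP recombination reaction that consumed the attP2R and attP3 sites of the donor vector. The insert is therefore flanked by the product sites used for the third position of a MultiSite Gateway assembly. The automated annotation finds an attR2 site on one side. On the other side it reports an attB3 core overlapping a fragment labelled attL1, which most likely represents the expected attL3 site rather than a true attL1. The interval between these sites corresponds to the insert, which the annotation does not label. rrnB T1 and T2 terminators lie beyond the attR2 site and shield the cassette from read-through transcription. A T7 promoter lies beyond the other att site, and the short lacI and lacZα fragments are backbone remnants.

The plasmid contains no promoter or coding sequence for expression in worms. It is meant to be combined in an LR reaction with a 5′ promoter entry clone, a middle reporter or ORF entry clone, and a destination vector, yielding transgenes whose expression is governed by the fog-1 3′ UTR. The associated publication examined 3′ UTRs as regulators of gene expression in the C. elegans germline.
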