Addgene plasmid #19374: pCM5.60
Depositing lab: Geraldine Seydoux. Depositing organization: Johns Hopkins University and School of Medicine. Publication: 3' UTRs are the primary regulators of gene expression in the C. elegans germline. Merritt C, Rasoloson D, Ko D, Seydoux G. Curr Biol. 2008 Oct 14;18(19):1476-82. doi: 10.1016/j.cub.2008.08.013. Epub 2008 Sep 25. PubMed 18818082.
Backbone
  Vector backbone: pDONRP2RP3
  Backbone size w/o insert (bp): 2641
  Vector type: Worm Expression
Growth in bacteria
  Bacterial resistance: Kanamycin, 50 μg/mL
  Growth temperature: 37°C
  Growth strain: DH5alpha
  Copy number: Unknown
Gene/Insert
  Gene/Insert name: fog-1 3'utr in pDONRP2RP3
  Species: C. elegans (nematode)
  Insert size (bp): 380
  GenBank ID: NM_001026621
  Cloning method: Gateway Cloning; 5′ cloning site attP2R (destroyed during cloning); 3′ cloning site attP3 (destroyed during cloning)
  Sequencing primers: 5′ M13Forward
Terms and licenses: Academic/Nonprofit Terms; Industry Terms: Not Available to Industry
How to cite: pCM5.60 was a gift from Geraldine Seydoux (Addgene plasmid # 19374 ; http://n2t.net/addgene:19374 ; RRID:Addgene_19374)
