>Addgene plasmid #19374 | pCM5.60 | addgene partial sequence | sequence record 25182 | M13Forward
NNNNNNNNNTCTNGAGCTCNNNNCTACAGGTCACTAATACCATCTAAGTAGTTGGTTCATAGTGACTGCA
TATGTTGTGTTTTACAGTATTATGTAGTCTGTTTTTTATGCAAAATCTAATTTAATATATTGATATTTAT
ATCATTTTACGTTTCTCGTTCAACTTTCTTGTACAAAGTGGGATAGTTTTTCTCGTATTTTTAACATTTT
TTTCCATCCACCCAACTATCACCACCACCATAACCTCTTGTAAAATCTGTTATTTGTTCACGTTTTTCCA
ATAATTNTCCACAAGTTTTCACAATTCCCACCGCCGGTAAAGTTTGTTTCGATTGTTACCTACATGATCT
GTATCATGATCTGTATCATTTTTGTTCTCCGACTTCGCCATATATTTGCATGATTTGTTTTATAAACATG
TTTGACGCACAATGCCTATGTTTTTGTTGTTTTTTCCCCTGAAAAGTATTCATTTTTATTACAGAACGAG
GAGTGTGGGGACTCTTGTGAAAATAAAAAATAATTTCAGAATTTTTTTGTACCGCGTAACACAAATGAGA
TCAACTTTATTATACAAAGTTGGCATTATAAAAAAGCATTGCTTATCAATTTGTTGCAACGAACAGGTCA
CTATCAGTCAAAATAAAATCATTATTTGGAGCTCCATGGTAGCGTTAACGCGGCCGCGATATCCCCTATA
GTGAGTCGTATTACATGGNCATAGCTGTTTCCTGGCAGCTCTGGCCCGTGTCTCAAAATCTCTGANGTTA
CATTGCACAAGANAAAAATATATCATCATNNNNNANNNAAANNNNNNNNNNNNNNNNNAAANNNNNNANN
NNNNNN
